Addgene plasmid #156606: pD649-HAsp-RAET1E-Fc(DAPA)-AviTag-6xHis
Purpose: Mammalian expression of cell-surface protein extracellular domain fused to Fc(DAPA)-Avi-6xHis. Protein is secreted from cells.
Depositing lab: Chris Garcia. Depositing organization: Stanford University. Publication: A Human IgSF Cell-Surface Interactome Reveals a Complex Network of Protein-Protein Interactions. Wojtowicz WM, Vielmetter J, Fernandes RA, Siepe DH, Eastman CL, Chisholm GB, Cox S, Klock H, Anderson PW, Rue SM, Miller JJ, Glaser SM, Bragstad ML, Vance J, Lam AW, Lesley SA, Zinn K, Garcia KC. Cell. 2020 Aug 20;182(4):1027-1043.e17. doi: 10.1016/j.cell.2020.07.025. PubMed 32822567.
Backbone
  Vector backbone: pD649
  Backbone size w/o insert (bp): 6106
  Vector type: Mammalian Expression
Growth in bacteria
  Bacterial resistance: Ampicillin, 100 μg/mL
  Growth temperature: 37°C
  Growth strain: DH5alpha
  Copy number: High Copy
Gene/Insert
  Gene/Insert name: RAET1E (alt name: N2DL4)
  Species: H. sapiens (human)
  Insert size (bp): 585
  Mutation: Fc region of human IgG contains D265A and P329A mutations (DAPA)
  Entrez Gene: RAET1E (a.k.a. LETAL, N2DL-4, NKG2DL4, RAET1E2, RL-4, ULBP4, bA350J20.7)
  Promoter: CMV/SP6
  Tag / fusion protein: Fc(DAPA)-AviTag-6xHis (C terminal on backbone)
  Cloning method: Restriction Enzyme; 5′ cloning site GCGGCCGC (not destroyed); 3′ cloning site GGCGCGCC (not destroyed)
  Sequencing primers: 5′ ATTTAGGTGACACTATAG; 3′ CACGTACCAGTTGAACTTCACC
Resource information
  A portion of this plasmid was derived from a plasmid made by: synthesis by ThermoFisher
Terms and licenses: Academic/Nonprofit Terms; Industry Terms: Not Available to Industry
Depositor comments: Some plasmids in this collection may have an IS4-like element ISVsa5 family transposase upstream of the CMV promoter.
How to cite: pD649-HAsp-RAET1E-Fc(DAPA)-AviTag-6xHis was a gift from Chris Garcia (Addgene plasmid # 156606 ; http://n2t.net/addgene:156606 ; RRID:Addgene_156606)
