[The description below was written by a language model from this plasmid's Addgene catalogue record and pLannotate feature annotations shown in this document.]
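Description:
pD649-HAsp-RAET1E-Fc(DAPA)-AviTag-6xHis is a mammalian expression plasmid built on the pD649 backbone for producing a secreted, Fc-fused form of the extracellular domain of human RAET1E (also known as ULBP4, LETAL or N2DL-4), a ligand of the NKG2D receptor. It is propagated in E. coli as a high-copy plasmid through a ColE1/pUC-type origin and selected with ampicillin via the β-lactamase gene. The annotation also shows an SV40 early/EM7 promoter cassette driving a puromycin N-acetyltransferase coding sequence followed by an SV40 polyadenylation signal, which would allow puromycin selection in mammalian cells. Short kanamycin-resistance, lacZα, ble and f1 origin matches are only fragments and appear to be backbone remnants.

The expression unit uses the CMV enhancer and immediate early promoter, followed by a partial CMV intron A and an SP6 promoter that can serve for in vitro transcription or as a sequencing primer site. The open reading frame begins with a secretion signal: the plasmid name indicates an HA signal peptide, although the automated annotation labels a partial match to a mouse IgH signal sequence. The 585 bp RAET1E ectodomain follows, cloned between retained NotI and AscI sites. It is fused in frame to a human IgG1 Fc carrying the D265A and P329A (DAPA) substitutions, which are generally used to reduce Fc effector binding. The Fc dimerises the ectodomain, the C-terminal AviTag permits site-specific biotinylation by BirA, and the 6xHis tag supports metal-affinity purification. These two tags are not separately annotated in the feature table. A bGH polyadenylation signal terminates the transcript.

The construct belongs to a collection made for screening protein–protein interactions among human cell-surface proteins. The depositor notes that some plasmids in the set may carry an IS4-like transposase insertion upstream of the CMV promoter; no such element is annotated here.
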