Features (pLannotate 1.2.2; 21 found; start..end, strand, type, name):
    119..143     -  CDS            KanR (fragment): aminoglycoside phosphotransferase; aph(3')-Ia; confers resistance to kanamycin
    254..842     +  rep_origin     ori: high-copy-number ColE1/pMB1/pBR322/pUC origin of replication
   1067..1084    +  terminator     rrnB T2 terminator (fragment): transcription terminator T2 from the E. coli rrnB gene
   1109..1128    -  CDS            lacZα (fragment): LacZα fragment of β-galactosidase; lacZ fragment
   1584..1600    +  protein_bind   lac operator: The lac repressor binds to the lac operator to inhibit transcription in E. coli. This inhibition can be relieved by adding lactose or isopropyl-β-D-thiogalactopyranoside (IPTG). lac repressor encoded by lacI
   1843..2146    +  enhancer       CMV enhancer: human cytomegalovirus immediate early enhancer
   2147..2350    +  promoter       CMV promoter: human cytomegalovirus (CMV) immediate early promoter
   2486..2529    +  intron         CMV intron (fragment): modified intron A from human cytomegalovirus
   2581..2599    +  promoter       SP6 promoter: promoter for bacteriophage SP6 RNA polymerase
   2603..2640    +  CDS            IgH signal sequence (fragment): signal sequence from the mouse immunoglobulin heavy chain variable region
   2749..3333    +  CDS            RAET1E (fragment): RAE1E_HUMAN - Also known as LETAL From Homo sapiens (Human).
   3349..4026    +  CDS            IGHG1 (fragment): IGHG1_HUMAN - Experimental evidence at protein level: Swiss-Prot protein existence level 1. Constant region of immunoglobulin heavy chains. Immunoglobulins, also known as antibodies, are membrane-bound or secreted glycoproteins produced by B lymphocytes. In the recognition phase of humoral immunity, the membrane-bound immunoglobulins serve as receptors which, upon binding of a specific antigen, trigger the clonal expansion and differentiation of B lymphocytes into immunoglobulins- secreting plasma cells. Secreted immunoglobulins mediate the effector phase of humoral immunity, which results in
   4241..4352    +  polyA_signal   bGH poly(A) signal: bovine growth hormone polyadenylation signal
   4353..4461    +  rep_origin     f1 ori (fragment): f1 bacteriophage origin of replication; arrow indicates direction of (+) strand synthesis
   4475..4804    +  promoter       SV40 promoter: SV40 enhancer and early promoter
   4852..4899    +  promoter       EM7 promoter: synthetic bacterial promoter&nbsp
   4918..5517    +  CDS            PuroR (fragment): puromycin N-acetyltransferase; pac from Streptomyces; confers resistance to puromycin
   5527..5652    +  CDS            ble (fragment): BLE_KLEPN - Experimental evidence at protein level: Swiss-Prot protein existence level 1. Binding protein with a strong affinity to the bleomycin family of antibiotics. Binds to CL990; an antimitotic-antibiotic compound. From Klebsiella pneumoniae.
   5647..5768    +  polyA_signal   SV40 poly(A) signal: SV40 polyadenylation signal
   5821..6681    -  CDS            AmpR: β-lactamase; bla; confers resistance to ampicillin, carbenicillin, and related antibiotics
   6684..89      -  promoter       AmpR promoter (fragment) (across the origin): bla
>Addgene plasmid #156606 | pD649-HAsp-RAET1E-Fc(DAPA)-AviTag-6xHis | depositor full sequence | sequence record 302321 | Full Sequence
TTTCAATATTATTGAAGCATTTATCAGGGTTATTGTCTCATGAGCGGATACATATTTGAATGTATTTAGA
AAAATAAACAAATAGGGGTCAGTGTTACAACCAATTAACCAATTCTGAACATTATCGCGAGCCCATTTAT
ACCTGAATATGGCTCATAACACCCCTTGCTCATGACCAAAATCCCTTAACGTGAGTTACGCGCGCGTCGT
TCCACTGAGCGTCAGACCCCGTAGAAAAGATCAAAGGATCTTCTTGAGATCCTTTTTTTCTGCGCGTAAT
CTGCTGCTTGCAAACAAAAAAACCACCGCTACCAGCGGTGGTTTGTTTGCCGGATCAAGAGCTACCAACT
CTTTTTCCGAAGGTAACTGGCTTCAGCAGAGCGCAGATACCAAATACTGTTCTTCTAGTGTAGCCGTAGT
TAGCCCACCACTTCAAGAACTCTGTAGCACCGCCTACATACCTCGCTCTGCTAATCCTGTTACCAGTGGC
TGCTGCCAGTGGCGATAAGTCGTGTCTTACCGGGTTGGACTCAAGACGATAGTTACCGGATAAGGCGCAG
CGGTCGGGCTGAACGGGGGGTTCGTGCACACAGCCCAGCTTGGAGCGAACGACCTACACCGAACTGAGAT
ACCTACAGCGTGAGCTATGAGAAAGCGCCACGCTTCCCGAAGGGAGAAAGGCGGACAGGTATCCGGTAAG
CGGCAGGGTCGGAACAGGAGAGCGCACGAGGGAGCTTCCAGGGGGAAACGCCTGGTATCTTTATAGTCCT
GTCGGGTTTCGCCACCTCTGACTTGAGCGTCGATTTTTGTGATGCTCGTCAGGGGGGCGGAGCCTATGGA
AAAACGCCAGCAACGCGGCCTTTTTACGGTTCCTGGCCTTTTGCTGGCCTTTTGCTCACATGTTCTTTCC
TGCGTTATCCCCTGATTCTGTGGATAACCGTATTACCGCCTTTGAGTGAGCTGATACCGCTCGCCGCAGC
CGAACGACCGAGCGCAGCGAGTCAGTGAGCGAGGAAGCGGAAGGCGAGAGTAGGGAACTGCCAGGCATCA
AACTAAGCAGAAGGCCCCTGACGGATGGCCTTTTTGCGTTTCTACAAACTCTTTCTGTGTTGTAAAACGA
CGGCCAGTCTTAAGCTCGGGCCCCCTGGGCGGTTCTGATAACGAGTAATCGTTAATCCGCAAATAACGTA
AAAACCCGCTTCGGCGGGTTTTTTTATGGGGGGAGTTTAGGGAAAGAGCATTTGTCAGAATATTTAAGGG
CGCCTGTCACTTTGCTTGATATATGAGAATTATTTAACCTTATAAATGAGAAAAAAGCAACGCACTTTAA
ATAAGATACGTTGCTTTTTCGATTGATGAACACCTATAATTAAACTATTCATCTATTATTTATGATTTTT
TGTATATACAATATTTCTAGTTTGTTAAAGAGAATTAAGAAAATAAATCTCGAAAATAATAAAGGGAAAA
TCAGTTTTTGATATCAAAATTATACATGTCAACGATAATACAAAATATAATACAAACTATAAGATGTTAT
CAGTATTTATTATCATTTAGAATAAATTTTGTGTCGCCCTTAATTGTGAGCGGATAACAATTACGAGCTT
CATGCACAGTGGCGTTGACTCAATATTGGCCATTAGCCATATTATTCATTGGTTATATAGCATAAATCAA
TATTGGCTATTGGCCATTGCATACGTTGTATCTATATCATAATATGTACATTTATATTGGCTCATGTCCA
ATATGACCGCCATGTTGGCATTGATTATTGACTAGTTATTAATAGTAATCAATTACGGGGTCATTAGTTC
ATAGCCCATATATGGAGTTCCGCGTTACATAACTTACGGTAAATGGCCCGCCTGGCTGACCGCCCAACGA
CCCCCGCCCATTGACGTCAATAATGACGTATGTTCCCATAGTAACGCCAATAGGGACTTTCCATTGACGT
CAATGGGTGGAGTATTTACGGTAAACTGCCCACTTGGCAGTACATCAAGTGTATCATATGCCAAGTACGC
CCCCTATTGACGTCAATGACGGTAAATGGCCCGCCTGGCATTATGCCCAGTACATGACCTTATGGGACTT
TCCTACTTGGCAGTACATCTACGTATTAGTCATCGCTATTACCATGGTGATGCGGTTTTGGCAGTACATC
AATGGGCGTGGATAGCGGTTTGACTCACGGGGATTTCCAAGTCTCCACCCCATTGACGTCAATGGGAGTT
TGTTTTGGCACCAAAATCAACGGGACTTTCCAAAATGTCGTAACAACTCCGCCCCATTGACGCAAATGGG
CGGTAGGCGTGTACGGTGGGAGGTCTATATAAGCAGAGCTCGTTTAGTGAACCGTCAGATCGCCTGGAGA
CGCCATCCACGCTGTTTTGACCTCCATAGAAGACACCGGGACCGATCCAGCCTCCGCGGCCGGGAACGGT
GCATTGGAACGCGGATTCCCCGTGCCAAGAGTGACGTAAGTACCGCCTATAGAGTCTATAGGCCCACCCC
CTTGGCTTCGTTAGAACGCGGCTACAATTAATACATAACCTTATGTATCATACACATACGATTTAGGTGA
CACTATAGAATAACATCCACTTTGCCTTTCTCTCCACAGGTGTCCACTCCCAGGTCCAACTGCACCTCGG
TTCTATCGAAAACGCGCCTGCTAGCGCCACCATGAAGACCATCATTGCCCTGAGCTACATCTTCTGCCTG
GTGTTCGCTGCGGCCGCCCATAGCCTGTGCTTCAACTTCACCATCAAGAGCCTGAGCAGACCCGGACAGC
CTTGGTGCGAAGCCCAGGTGTTCCTGAACAAGAACCTGTTCCTGCAGTACAACAGCGACAACAACATGGT
CAAGCCTCTGGGCCTGCTGGGCAAGAAGGTGTACGCTACATCTACCTGGGGCGAGCTGACACAGACACTG
GGCGAAGTGGGCAGAGATCTGAGAATGCTGCTGTGCGACATCAAGCCCCAGATCAAGACCAGCGATCCCA
GCACACTGCAGGTCGAGATGTTCTGTCAGCGCGAGGCCGAAAGATGTACAGGCGCCTCTTGGCAGTTCGC
CACCAATGGCGAGAAGTCCCTGCTGTTCGACGCCATGAATATGACCTGGACCGTGATCAACCACGAGGCC
AGCAAGATCAAAGAGACATGGAAGAAGGACCGCGGCCTGGAAAAGTACTTCAGAAAGCTGAGCAAGGGCG
ACTGCGACCACTGGCTGAGAGAATTTCTCGGCCACTGGGAAGCCATGCCTGAGCCTACAGTGTCTCCCGT
GAACGCCAGCGATATCCACTGGTCTAGCAGCAGCCTGCCTGATGGCGCGCCGGGCGGCGACAAGACCCAC
ACCTGCCCCCCCTGCCCAGCTCCAGAACTGCTGGGAGGGCCTTCCGTGTTCCTGTTCCCCCCCAAGCCCA
AGGACACCCTGATGATCAGCAGGACCCCCGAGGTGACCTGCGTGGTGGTGGCCGTGTCCCACGAGGACCC
AGAGGTGAAGTTCAACTGGTACGTGGACGGCGTGGAGGTGCACAACGCCAAGACCAAGCCCAGAGAGGAG
CAGTACAACAGCACCTACAGGGTGGTGTCCGTGCTGACCGTGCTGCACCAGGACTGGCTGAACGGCAAAG
AATACAAGTGCAAAGTCTCCAACAAGGCCCTGGCTGCCCCAATCGAAAAGACAATCAGCAAGGCCAAGGG
CCAGCCACGGGAGCCCCAGGTGTACACCCTGCCCCCCAGCCGGGAGGAGATGACCAAGAACCAGGTGTCC
CTGACCTGTCTGGTGAAGGGCTTCTACCCCAGCGATATCGCCGTGGAGTGGGAGAGCAACGGCCAGCCCG
AGAACAACTACAAGACCACCCCCCCAGTGCTGGACAGCGACGGCAGCTTCTTCCTGTACAGCAAGCTGAC
CGTGGACAAGTCCAGGTGGCAGCAGGGCAACGTGTTCAGCTGCAGCGTGATGCACGAGGCCCTGCACAAC
CACTACACCCAGAAGTCCCTGAGCCTGAGCCCCGGCGGCAGCGGTCTTAATGATATTTTCGAGGCTCAGA
AGATTGAGTGGCATGAACACCACCACCATCACCACTAAGGCCGGCCTGTAGTCACTGGCACAACGCGTTA
CCCGGTAAGCCAATCGGGTATACACGGTCGTCATACTGCAGACAGGGTTCTTCTACTTTGCAAGATAGTC
TTGAGTAGTAAAATAAATAGATAGAGAAAATCAGCCTCGACTGTGCCTTCTAGTTGCCAGCCATCTGTTG
TTTGCCCCTCCCCCGTGCCTTCCTTGACCCTGGAAGGTGCCACTCCCACTGTCCTTTCCTAATAAAATGA
GGAAATTGCATCACAACACTCAACCCTATCTCGGTCTATTCTTTTGATTTATAAGGGATTTTGCCGATTT
CGGCCTATTGGTTAAAAAATGAGCTGATTTAACAAAAATTTAACGCGAATTAATTCTGTGGAATGTGTGT
CAGTTAGGGTGTGGAAAGTCCCCAGGCTCCCCAGCAGGCAGAAGTATGCAAAGCATGCATCTCAATTAGT
CAGCAACCAGGTGTGGAAAGTCCCCAGGCTCCCCAGCAGGCAGAAGTATGCAAAGCATGCATCTCAATTA
GTCAGCAACCATAGTCCCGCCCCTAACTCCGCCCATCCCGCCCCTAACTCCGCCCAGTTCCGCCCATTCT
CCGCCCCATGGCTGACTAATTTTTTTTATTTATGCAGAGGCCGAGGCCGCCTCTGCCTCTGAGCTATTCC
AGAAGTAGTGAGGAGGCTTTTTTGGAGGCCTAGGCTTTTGCAAAAAGCTCCCGGGAGCTTGTATATCCAT
TTTCGGATCTGATCAGCACGTGTTGACAATTAATCATCGGCATAGTATATCGGCATAGTATAATACGACA
AGGTGAGGAACTAAACCATGACCGAGTACAAGCCCACGGTGCGCCTCGCCACCCGCGACGACGTCCCCAG
GGCCGTACGCACCCTCGCCGCCGCGTTCGCCGACTACCCCGCCACGCGCCACACCGTCGATCCGGACCGC
CACATCGAGCGGGTCACCGAGCTGCAAGAACTCTTCCTCACGCGCGTCGGGCTCGACATCGGCAAGGTGT
GGGTCGCGGACGACGGCGCCGCGGTGGCGGTCTGGACCACGCCGGAGAGCGTCGAAGCGGGGGCGGTGTT
CGCCGAGATCGGCCCGCGCATGGCCGAGTTGAGCGGTTCCCGGCTGGCCGCGCAGCAACAGATGGAAGGC
CTCCTGGCGCCGCACCGGCCCAAGGAGCCCGCGTGGTTCCTGGCCACCGTCGGCGTCTCGCCCGACCACC
AGGGCAAGGGTCTGGGCAGCGCCGTCGTGCTCCCCGGAGTGGAGGCGGCCGAGCGCGCCGGGGTGCCCGC
CTTCCTGGAGACATCCGCGCCCCGCAACCTCCCCTTCTACGAGCGGCTCGGCTTCACCGTCACCGCCGAC
GTCGAGGTGCCCGAAGGACCGCGCACCTGGTGCATGACCCGCAAGCCCGGTGCCTGACACGTGCTACGAG
ATTTCGATTCCACCGCCGCCTTCTATGAAAGGTTGGGCTTCGGAATCGTTTTCCGGGACGCCGGCTGGAT
GATCCTCCAGCGCGGGGATCTCATGCTGGAGTTCTTCGCCCACCCCAACTTGTTTATTGCAGCTTATAAT
GGTTACAAATAAAGCAATAGCATCACAAATTTCACAAATAAAGCATTTTTTTCACTGCATTCTAGTTGTG
GTTTGTCCAAACTCATCAATGTATCTTATCATGTCTGTATACCGTCGACCTCTAGCTAGAGCTTGGCGTA
ATCATGGTCATTACCAATGCTTAATCAGTGAGGCACCTATCTCAGCGATCTGTCTATTTCGTTCATCCAT
AGTTGCCTGACTCCCCGTCGTGTAGATAACTACGATACGGGAGGGCTTACCATCTGGCCCCAGCGCTGCG
ATGATACCGCGAGAACCACGCTCACCGGCTCCGGATTTATCAGCAATAAACCAGCCAGCCGGAAGGGCCG
AGCGCAGAAGTGGTCCTGCAACTTTATCCGCCTCCATCCAGTCTATTAATTGTTGCCGGGAAGCTAGAGT
AAGTAGTTCGCCAGTTAATAGTTTGCGCAACGTTGTTGCCATCGCTACAGGCATCGTGGTGTCACGCTCG
TCGTTTGGTATGGCTTCATTCAGCTCCGGTTCCCAACGATCAAGGCGAGTTACATGATCCCCCATGTTGT
GCAAAAAAGCGGTTAGCTCCTTCGGTCCTCCGATCGTTGTCAGAAGTAAGTTGGCCGCAGTGTTATCACT
CATGGTTATGGCAGCACTGCATAATTCTCTTACTGTCATGCCATCCGTAAGATGCTTTTCTGTGACTGGT
GAGTACTCAACCAAGTCATTCTGAGAATAGTGTATGCGGCGACCGAGTTGCTCTTGCCCGGCGTCAATAC
GGGATAATACCGCGCCACATAGCAGAACTTTAAAAGTGCTCATCATTGGAAAACGTTCTTCGGGGCGAAA
ACTCTCAAGGATCTTACCGCTGTTGAGATCCAGTTCGATGTAACCCACTCGTGCACCCAACTGATCTTCA
GCATCTTTTACTTTCACCAGCGTTTCTGGGTGAGCAAAAACAGGAAGGCAAAATGCCGCAAAAAAGGGAA
TAAGGGCGACACGGAAATGTTGAATACTCATATTCTTCCTT
