>Addgene plasmid #156606 | pD649-HAsp-RAET1E-Fc(DAPA)-AviTag-6xHis | depositor partial sequence | sequence record 302322 | insert (extracellular domain)
CATAGCCTGTGCTTCAACTTCACCATCAAGAGCCTGAGCAGACCCGGACAGCCTTGGTGCGAAGCCCAGG
TGTTCCTGAACAAGAACCTGTTCCTGCAGTACAACAGCGACAACAACATGGTCAAGCCTCTGGGCCTGCT
GGGCAAGAAGGTGTACGCTACATCTACCTGGGGCGAGCTGACACAGACACTGGGCGAAGTGGGCAGAGAT
CTGAGAATGCTGCTGTGCGACATCAAGCCCCAGATCAAGACCAGCGATCCCAGCACACTGCAGGTCGAGA
TGTTCTGTCAGCGCGAGGCCGAAAGATGTACAGGCGCCTCTTGGCAGTTCGCCACCAATGGCGAGAAGTC
CCTGCTGTTCGACGCCATGAATATGACCTGGACCGTGATCAACCACGAGGCCAGCAAGATCAAAGAGACA
TGGAAGAAGGACCGCGGCCTGGAAAAGTACTTCAGAAAGCTGAGCAAGGGCGACTGCGACCACTGGCTGA
GAGAATTTCTCGGCCACTGGGAAGCCATGCCTGAGCCTACAGTGTCTCCCGTGAACGCCAGCGATATCCA
CTGGTCTAGCAGCAGCCTGCCTGAT
